>Addgene plasmid #176100 | mTurquoise2-3xrGBD | addgene full sequence | sequence record 346392 | Addgene NGS Result
TAGTTATTAATAGTAATCAATTACGGGGTCATTAGTTCATAGCCCATATATGGAGTTCCGCGTTACATAA
CTTACGGTAAATGGCCCGCCTGGGAGGTCTATATAAGCAGAGCTGGTTTAGTGAACCGTCAGATCCGCTA
GCGCTACCGGTCGCCACCATGGTGAGCAAGGGCGAGGAGCTGTTCACCGGGGTGGTGCCCATCCTGGTCG
AGCTGGACGGCGACGTAAACGGCCACAAGTTCAGCGTGTCCGGCGAGGGCGAGGGCGATGCCACCTACGG
CAAGCTGACCCTGAAGTTCATCTGCACCACCGGCAAGCTGCCCGTGCCCTGGCCCACCCTCGTGACCACC
CTGTCCTGGGGCGTGCAGTGCTTCGCCCGCTACCCCGACCACATGAAGCAGCACGACTTCTTCAAGTCCG
CCATGCCCGAAGGCTACGTCCAGGAGCGCACCATCTTCTTCAAGGACGACGGCAACTACAAGACCCGCGC
CGAGGTGAAGTTCGAGGGCGACACCCTGGTGAACCGCATCGAGCTGAAGGGCATCGACTTCAAGGAGGAC
GGCAACATCCTGGGGCACAAGCTGGAGTACAACTACTTTAGCGACAACGTCTATATCACCGCCGACAAGC
AGAAGAACGGCATCAAGGCCAACTTCAAGATCCGCCACAACATCGAGGACGGCGGCGTGCAGCTCGCCGA
CCACTACCAGCAGAACACCCCCATCGGCGACGGCCCCGTGCTGCTGCCCGACAACCACTACCTGAGCACC
CAGTCCAAGCTGAGCAAAGACCCCAACGAGAAGCGCGATCACATGGTCCTGCTGGAGTTCGTGACCGCCG
CCGGGATCACTCTCGGCATGGACGAGCTGTACATCCCCCTCGAGTCCATCCTGGAGGACCTCAATATGCT
CTACATCCGGCAGATGGCACTCAGCCTGGAGGACACAGAGCTGCAGAGGAAACTAGATCATGAGATCCGG
ATGAGGGATGGGGCCTGCAAGCTGCTGGCAGCCTGCTCCCAGCGAGAGCAGGCTCTGGAAGCCACCAAGA
GCCTGCTGGTGTGCAACAGCCGTATTCTCAGCTACATGGGTGAGCTGCAGCGGCGAAAGGAGGCCCAGGT
GCTGGAGAAGACAGGCAGGGTCGAGTCCATCCTGGAGGACCTCAATATGCTCTACATCCGGCAGATGGCA
CTCAGCCTGGAGGACACAGAGCTGCAGAGGAAACTAGATCATGAGATCCGGATGAGGGATGGGGCCTGCA
AGCTGCTGGCAGCCTGCTCCCAGCGAGAGCAGGCTCTGGAAGCCACCAAGAGCCTGCTGGTGTGCAACAG
CCGTATTCTCAGCTACATGGGTGAGCTGCAGCGGCGAAAGGAGGCCCAGGTGCTGGAGAAGACAGGCAGG
CGTCGAGTTATCCTGGAGGACCTCAATATGCTCTACATCCGGCAGATGGCACTCAGCCTGGAGGACACAG
AGCTGCAGAGGAAACTAGATCATGAGATCCGGATGAGGGATGGGGCCTGCAAGCTGCTGGCAGCCTGCTC
CCAGCGAGAGCAGGCTCTGGAAGCCACCAAGAGCCTGCTGGTGTGCAACAGCCGTATTCTCAGCTACATG
GGTGAGCTGCAGCGGCGAAAGGAGGCCCAGGTGCTGGAGAAGACAGGCTCTAGATAACTGATCATAATCA
GCCATACCACATTTGTAGAGGTTTTACTTGCTTTAAAAAACCTCCCACACCTCCCCCTGAACCTGAAACA
TAAAATGAATGCAATTGTTGTTGTTAACTTGTTTATTGCAGCTTATAATGGTTACAAATAAAGCAATAGC
ATCACAAATTTCACAAATAAAGCATTTTTTTCACTGCATTCTAGTTGTGGTTTGTCCAAACTCATCAATG
TATCTTAACGCGTAAATTGTAAGCGTTAATATTTTGTTAAAATTCGCGTTAAATTTTTGTTAAATCAGCT
CATTTTTTAACCAATAGGCCGAAATCGGCAAAATCCCTTATAAATCAAAAGAATAGACCGAGATAGGGT
[37 nt withheld, positions 2030-2066]
AAAGAACGTGGACTCCAACGTCAAAGG
[49 nt withheld, positions 2094-2142]
T
[91 nt withheld, positions 2144-2234]
G
[124 nt withheld, positions 2236-2359]
CAGGTGGCACTTTTCGGGGAAATGTGCGCGGAACCCCTATTTGTTTATTTTTCTAAATACATTCAAATAT
GTATCCGCTCATGAGACAATAACCCTGATAAATGCTTCAATAATATTGAAAAAGGAAGAGTCCTGAGGCG
GAAAGAACCAGCTGTGGAATGTGTGTCAGTTAGGGTGTGGAAAGTCCCCAGGCTCCCCAGCAGGCAGAAG
TATGCAAAGCATGCATCTCAATTAGTCAGCAACCAGGTGTGGAAAGTCCCCAGGCTCCCCAGCAGGCAGA
AGTATGCAAAGCATGCATCTCAATTAGTCAGCAACCATAGTCCCGCCCCTAACTCCGCCCATCCCGCCCC
TAACTCCGCCCAGTTCCGCCCATTCTCCGCCCCATGGCTGACTAATTTTTTTTATTTATGCAGAGGCCGA
GGCCGCCTCGGCCTCTGAGCTATTCCAGAAGTAGTGAGGAGGCTTTTTTGGAGGCCTAGGCTTTTGCAAA
GATCGATCAAGAGACAGGATGAGGATCGTTTCGCATGATTGAACAAGATGGATTGCACGCAGGTTCTCCG
GCCGCTTGGGTGGAGAGGCTATTCGGCTATGACTGGGCACAACAGACAATCGGCTGCTCTGATGCCGCCG
TGTTCCGGCTGTCAGCGCAGGGGCGCCCGGTTCTTTTTGTCAAGACCGACCTGTCCGGTGCCCTGAATGA
ACTGCAAGACGAGGCAGCGCGGCTATCGTGGCTGGCCACGACGGGCGTTCCTTGCGCAGCTGTGCTCGAC
GTTGTCACTGAAGCGGGAAGGGACTGGCTGCTATTGGGCGAAGTGCCGGGGCAGGATCTCCTGTCATCTC
ACCTTGCTCCTGCCGAGAAAGTATCCATCATGGCTGATGCAATGCGGCGGCTGCATACGCTTGATCCGGC
TACCTGCCCATTCGACCACCAAGCGAAACATCGCATCGAGCGAGCACGTACTCGGATGGAAGCCGGTCTT
GTCGATCAGGATGATCTGGACGAAGAGCATCAGGGGCTCGCGCCAGCCGAACTGTTCGCCAGGCTCAAGG
CGAGCATGCCCGACGGCGAGGATCTCGTCGTGACCCATGGCGATGCCTGCTTGCCGAATATCATGGTGGA
AAATGGCCGCTTTTCTGGATTCATCGACTGTGGCCGGCTGGGTGTGGCGGACCGCTATCAGGACATAGCG
TTGGCTACCCGTGATATTGCTGAAGAGCTTGGCGGCGAATGGGCTGACCGCTTCCTCGTGCTTTACGGTA
TCGCCGCTCCCGATTCGCAGCGCATCGCCTTCTATCGCCTTCTTGACGAGTTCTTCTGAGCGGGACTCTG
GGGTTCGAAATGACCGACCAAGCGACGCCCAACCTGCCATCACGAGATTTCGATTCCACCGCCGCCTTCT
ATGAAAGGTTGGGCTTCGGAATCGTTTTCCGGGACGCCGGCTGGATGATCCTCCAGCGCGGGGATCTCAT
GCTGGAGTTCTTCGCCCACCCTAGGGGGAGGCTAACTGAAACACGGAAGGAGACAATACCGGAAGGAACC
CGCGCTATGACGGCAATAAAAAGACAGAATAAAACGCACGGTGTTGGGTCGTTTGTTCATAAACGCGGGG
TTCGGTCCCAGGGCTGGCACTCTGTCGATACCCCACCGAGACCCCATTGGGGCCAATACGCCCGCGTTTC
TTCCTTTTCCCCACCCCACCCCCCAAGTTCGGGTGAAGGCCCAGGGCTCGCAGCCAACGTCGGGGCGGCA
GGCCCTGCCATAGCCTCAGGTTACTCATATATACTTTAGATTGATTTAAAACTTCATTTTTAATTTAAAA
GGATCTAGGTGAAGATCCTTTTTGATAATCTCATGACCAAAATCCCTTAACGTGAGTTTTCGTTCCACTG
AGCGTCAGACCCCGTAGAAAAGATCAAAGGATCTTCTTGAGATCCTTTTTTTCTGCGCGTAATCTGCTGC
TTGCAAACAAAAAAACCACCGCTACCAGCGGTGGTTTGTTTGCCGGATCAAGAGCTACCAACTCTTTTTC
CGAAGGTAACTGGCTTCAGCAGAGCGCAGATACCAAATACTGTTCTTCTAGTGTAGCCGTAGTTAGGCCA
CCACTTCAAGAACTCTGTAGCACCGCCTACATACCTCGCTCTGCTAATCCTGTTACCAGTGGCTGCTGCC
AGTGGCGATAAGTCGTGTCTTACCGGGTTGGACTCAAGACGATAGTTACCGGATAAGGCGCAGCGGTCGG
GCTGAACGGGGGGTTCGTGCACACAGCCCAGCTTGGAGCGAACGACCTACACCGAACTGAGATACCTACA
GCGTGAGCTATGAGAAAGCGCCACGCTTCCCGAAGGGAGAAAGGCGGACAGGTATCCGGTAAGCGGCAGG
GTCGGAACAGGAGAGCGCACGAGGGAGCTTCCAGGGGGAAACGCCTGGTATCTTTATAGTCCTGTCGGGT
TTCGCCACCTCTGACTTGAGCGTCGATTTTTGTGATGCTCGTCAGGGGGGCGGAGCCTATGGAAAAACGC
CAGCAACGCGGCCTTTTTACGGTTCCTGGCCTTTTGCTGGCCTTTTGCTCACATGTTCTTTCCTGCGTTA
TCCCCTGATTCTGTGGATAACCGTATTACCGCCATGCAT
Features (pLannotate 1.2.2; 14 found; start..end, strand, type, name):
      1..93      +  enhancer       CMV enhancer (fragment): human cytomegalovirus immediate early enhancer
     91..114     +  promoter       minimal CMV promoter (fragment): human cytomegalovirus (CMV) immediate early promoter
    159..872     +  CDS            mTurquoise2: mTurquoise2 is a basic (constitutively fluorescent) cyan fluorescent protein published in 2012, derived from Aequorea victoria. It is reported to be a rapidly-maturing monomer with very low acid sensitivity.
   1149..1403    +  CDS            Rtkn (fragment): RTKN_RAT - Experimental evidence at protein level: Swiss-Prot protein existence level 1. Mediates Rho signaling to activate NF-kappa-B and may confer increased resistance to apoptosis to cells in gastric tumorigenesis. May play a novel role in the organization of septin structures (By similarity). From Rattus norvegicus (Rat).
   1669..1753    +  CDS            large T antigen (fragment): large T antigen from SV40 (simian virus 40)
   1776..1897    +  polyA_signal   SV40 poly(A) signal: SV40 polyadenylation signal
   1931..2359    -  rep_origin     f1 ori (sequence partly withheld): f1 bacteriophage origin of replication; arrow indicates direction of (+) strand synthesis
   2386..2490    +  promoter       AmpR promoter: bla
   2492..2849    +  promoter       SV40 promoter: SV40 enhancer and early promoter
   2884..3678    +  CDS            NeoR/KanR: aminoglycoside phosphotransferase from Tn5; aph(3')-II (or nptII); confers resistance to neomycin, kanamycin, and G418 (Geneticin®)
   3699..3851    +  CDS            ble (fragment): BLE_KLEPN - Experimental evidence at protein level: Swiss-Prot protein existence level 1. Binding protein with a strong affinity to the bleomycin family of antibiotics. Binds to CL990; an antimitotic-antibiotic compound. From Klebsiella pneumoniae.
   3910..3957    +  polyA_signal   HSV TK poly(A) signal: herpes simplex virus thymidine kinase polyadenylation signal (Cole and Stacy, 1985)
   4048..4064    -  polyA_signal   bGH poly(A) signal (fragment): bovine growth hormone polyadenylation signal
   4286..4874    +  rep_origin     ori: high-copy-number ColE1/pMB1/pBR322/pUC origin of replication
