[The description below was written by a language model from this plasmid's Addgene catalogue record and pLannotate feature annotations shown in this document.]
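Description:
mTurquoise2-3xrGBD is a mammalian expression plasmid built on the Clontech pEGFP-C1 backbone that encodes a location-based biosensor for visualizing active Rho GTPase in living cells. The payload is a fusion in which the cyan fluorescent protein mTurquoise2, a bright, rapidly maturing monomer derived from Aequorea victoria GFP, sits at the N-terminus, followed by G-protein binding domain sequence from rhotekin (Rtkn, recorded as mouse). The name indicates three tandem copies of the rhotekin GBD. The automated feature table marks only one Rtkn fragment, matched to the rat ortholog, within the roughly 800-nt stretch between mTurquoise2 and the SV40 polyadenylation signal, so the repeat structure is not confirmed by the annotation. Because the rhotekin GBD binds Rho selectively in its GTP-bound form, the fluorescent fusion is expected to relocalize to sites where Rho is active, reporting activity through redistribution rather than a spectral change.

Expression is driven by "CMVdel", a truncated cytomegalovirus immediate-early promoter. This is consistent with the feature table, which shows only short fragments of the CMV enhancer and minimal promoter. Such a deletion would be expected to lower expression, although the record does not state the reason for using it. The transcript ends at an SV40 poly(A) signal.

The rest is standard pEGFP-C1 architecture. A high-copy ColE1/pUC origin supports propagation in E. coli, and an f1 origin is also present. A NeoR/KanR cassette sits under tandem bacterial (bla) and SV40 early promoters with an HSV TK poly(A) signal, giving kanamycin selection in bacteria and potential G418 selection in mammalian cells. The small large T antigen, ble and bGH fragments are probably incidental annotation matches to backbone sequence.
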