Addgene plasmid #176100: mTurquoise2-3xrGBD
Purpose: Visualization of active Rho
Depositing lab: Dorus Gadella. Depositing organization: University of Amsterdam. Publication: Cell-based optimization and characterization of genetically encoded location-based biosensors for Cdc42 or Rac activity. Mahlandt EK, Kreider-Letterman G, Chertkova AO, Garcia-Mata R, Goedhart J. J Cell Sci. 2023 May 15;136(10):jcs260802. doi: 10.1242/jcs.260802. Epub 2023 May 25. PubMed 37226883.
Backbone
  Vector backbone: pEGFP-C1
  Backbone manufacturer: Clontech
  Vector type: Mammalian Expression
Growth in bacteria
  Bacterial resistance: Kanamycin, 50 μg/mL
  Growth temperature: 37°C
  Growth strain: DH5alpha
  Copy number: High Copy
Gene/Insert
  Gene/Insert name: rhotekin
  Species: M. musculus (mouse)
  Entrez Gene: Rtkn
  Promoter: CMVdel
  Cloning method: Restriction Enzyme; 5′ cloning site Unknown (unknown if destroyed)
Terms and licenses: Academic/Nonprofit Terms; Industry Terms: Not Available to Industry
How to cite: mTurquoise2-3xrGBD was a gift from Dorus Gadella (Addgene plasmid # 176100 ; http://n2t.net/addgene:176100 ; RRID:Addgene_176100)
